Addgene plasmid #136954: pDiySpike1d4
Purpose: Plasmid for the In Vitro transcription of DiySpike1d4
Depositing lab: Rickard Sandberg. Depositing organization: Karolinska Institutet. Publication: Single-cell RNA counting at allele and isoform resolution using Smart-seq3. Hagemann-Jensen M, Ziegenhain C, Chen P, Ramskold D, Hendriks GJ, Larsson AJM, Faridani OR, Sandberg R. Nat Biotechnol. 2020 Jun;38(6):708-714. doi: 10.1038/s41587-020-0497-0. Epub 2020 May 4. PubMed 32518404.
Backbone
  Vector backbone: pUC19
  Backbone manufacturer: Joachim Messing
  Vector type: Synthetic Biology
Growth in bacteria
  Bacterial resistance: Ampicillin, 100 μg/mL
  Growth temperature: 37°C
  Growth strain: DH5alpha
  Copy number: High Copy
Gene/Insert
  Gene/Insert name: DiySpike1d4
  Species: Synthetic
  Insert size (bp): 984
  Promoter: T7
  Cloning method: Gibson Cloning
  Sequencing primers: 5′ agcggataacaatttcacacagg
Terms and licenses: Academic/Nonprofit Terms; Industry Terms: Not Available to Industry
How to cite: pDiySpike1d4 was a gift from Rickard Sandberg (Addgene plasmid # 136954 ; http://n2t.net/addgene:136954 ; RRID:Addgene_136954)
