[The description below was written by a language model from this plasmid's Addgene catalogue record and pLannotate feature annotations shown in this document.]
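Description:
pDiySpike1d4 is a small (about 3.6 kb) pUC19-based bacterial plasmid that serves as a template for in vitro transcription of a synthetic RNA called DiySpike1d4. It is propagated in E. coli as a high-copy plasmid through the ColE1/pMB1-type pUC origin and is selected with ampicillin via the β-lactamase (AmpR) gene and its own promoter. The remaining annotated backbone elements are typical pUC19 remnants: the CAP binding site, lac promoter and lac operator upstream of the cloning region, a fragment of the multiple cloning site, a lacZα fragment downstream, and short fragments matching lacI, bom and rop that have no functional role here.

The payload is a 984 bp synthetic insert placed by Gibson assembly into the pUC19 polylinker, interrupting the lacZα region. A bacteriophage T7 promoter sits immediately after the residual MCS fragment. The stretch between it and the downstream lacZα fragment carries no recognised features, consistent with an artificial sequence that does not match known genes. T7 RNA polymerase can therefore be used to produce the DiySpike1d4 transcript from this template. The record does not describe the internal design of the insert, such as whether it encodes a poly(A) tract or how the template is meant to be terminated or linearised.

The name and the associated publication, which concerns single-cell RNA counting at allele and isoform resolution with Smart-seq3, suggest that the transcript is a synthetic spike-in RNA standard for sequencing experiments. The catalogue entry itself states only the in vitro transcription purpose. The plasmid is classed as a synthetic biology vector.
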