Features (pLannotate 1.2.2; 12 found; start..end, strand, type, name):
    272..860     +  rep_origin     ori: high-copy-number ColE1/pMB1/pBR322/pUC origin of replication
   1043..1135    +  CDS            lacI (fragment): lac repressor; lacI; The lac repressor binds to the lac operator to inhibit transcription in E. coli. This inhibition can be relieved by adding lactose or isopropyl-β-D-thiogalactopyranoside (IPTG).
   1148..1169    +  protein_bind   CAP binding site: CAP binding activates transcription in the presence of cAMP. E. coli catabolite activator protein
   1184..1214    +  promoter       lac promoter: promoter for the E. coli lac operon
   1222..1238    +  protein_bind   lac operator: The lac repressor binds to the lac operator to inhibit transcription in E. coli. This inhibition can be relieved by adding lactose or isopropyl-β-D-thiogalactopyranoside (IPTG). lac repressor encoded by lacI
   1275..1304    -  misc_feature   MCS (fragment): pUC18/19 multiple cloning site
   1305..1323    +  promoter       T7 promoter: promoter for bacteriophage T7 RNA polymerase
   2269..2419    +  CDS            lacZα (fragment): LacZα fragment of β-galactosidase; lacZ fragment
   2425..2524    -  misc_feature   bom (fragment): basis of mobility region from pBR322
   2626..2661    -  CDS            rop (fragment): Rop protein, which maintains plasmids at low copy number; rop
   2756..2860    +  promoter       AmpR promoter: bla
   2861..101     +  CDS            AmpR (across the origin): β-lactamase; bla; confers resistance to ampicillin, carbenicillin, and related antibiotics
>Addgene plasmid #136954 | pDiySpike1d4 | addgene full sequence | sequence record 287360 | Addgene NGS Result
CCCGTATCGTAGTTATCTACACGACGGGGAGTCAGGCAACTATGGATGAACGAAATAGACAGATCGCTGA
GATAGGTGCCTCACTGATTAAGCATTGGTAACTGTCAGACCAAGTTTACTCATATATACTTTAGATTGAT
TTAAAACTTCATTTTTAATTTAAAAGGATCTAGGTGAAGATCCTTTTTGATAATCTCATGACCAAAATCC
CTTAACGTGAGTTTTCGTTCCACTGAGCGTCAGACCCCGTAGAAAAGATCAAAGGATCTTCTTGAGATCC
TTTTTTTCTGCGCGTAATCTGCTGCTTGCAAACAAAAAAACCACCGCTACCAGCGGTGGTTTGTTTGCCG
GATCAAGAGCTACCAACTCTTTTTCCGAAGGTAACTGGCTTCAGCAGAGCGCAGATACCAAATACTGTTC
TTCTAGTGTAGCCGTAGTTAGGCCACCACTTCAAGAACTCTGTAGCACCGCCTACATACCTCGCTCTGCT
AATCCTGTTACCAGTGGCTGCTGCCAGTGGCGATAAGTCGTGTCTTACCGGGTTGGACTCAAGACGATAG
TTACCGGATAAGGCGCAGCGGTCGGGCTGAACGGGGGGTTCGTGCACACAGCCCAGCTTGGAGCGAACGA
CCTACACCGAACTGAGATACCTACAGCGTGAGCTATGAGAAAGCGCCACGCTTCCCGAAGGGAGAAAGGC
GGACAGGTATCCGGTAAGCGGCAGGGTCGGAACAGGAGAGCGCACGAGGGAGCTTCCAGGGGGAAACGCC
TGGTATCTTTATAGTCCTGTCGGGTTTCGCCACCTCTGACTTGAGCGTCGATTTTTGTGATGCTCGTCAG
GGGGGCGGAGCCTATGGAAAAACGCCAGCAACGCGGCCTTTTTACGGTTCCTGGCCTTTTGCTGGCCTTT
TGCTCACATGTTCTTTCCTGCGTTATCCCCTGATTCTGTGGATAACCGTATTACCGCCTTTGAGTGAGCT
GATACCGCTCGCCGCAGCCGAACGACCGAGCGCAGCGAGTCAGTGAGCGAGGAAGCGGAAGAGCGCCCAA
TACGCAAACCGCCTCTCCCCGCGCGTTGGCCGATTCATTAATGCAGCTGGCACGACAGGTTTCCCGACTG
GAAAGCGGGCAGTGAGCGCAACGCAATTAATGTGAGTTAGCTCACTCATTAGGCACCCCAGGCTTTACAC
TTTATGCTTCCGGCTCGTATGTTGTGTGGAATTGTGAGCGGATAACAATTTCACACAGGAAACAGCTATG
ACCATGATTACGCCAAGCTTGCATGCCTGCAGGTCGACTCTAGATAATACGACTCACTATAGGGGTTGCC
TTGCAAGAGTAGTTGCTTCATACCGCGGCGCTGTCTAGGGCCGGGGATTTCGGGAAGTGTAGCTCGCTTG
GCGACCTCGATAGTGGGCCCGACCAAAGGTCGGAGCCATAGGGTCATACTCGAAACTGGGTCTTGACCGC
GGTTACGGCGAGGAGGGGAGACCACCTTTCGGACCTTTAGCATTATAGTTACTTAATCATGATCTGTCGG
ACGTGGGTGAGAGATGCTGTGTCGAGACAACTCGCGCCGATCTGTACAGAAGCTCCGGACTGCGTATCTC
CTTGGATGGTGGAGCTGGCGGTTCTCGTGACAAGAACACAAGGGCGGATCGAGCTCTGGTAAAGTATGTG
CACTGGGGACGATCGAGCCGTCTTGCCGCGTGACAAGCAAACTACCACCGTAAGAAGCCTTAACCGAGTC
AACCCCACGGGGTTTCCTGTTAATCGCTAGCGGCATGTCTATCTCGTCAGCTAGCATGAGTCACACGGAA
CACCTGATCATGAGGGCGCCCAAAGCAAGTACGGACGTTGTATGATTAGACTAGGGACCCGAAGCTACCG
AGATACCATTTGTGCCGACGACATTCAACCGTATGTGGCAATCTGAGGACGCGTGTGTCTCATTATCTTC
AAGTCGTTATTAAGCGGAGCGCTTTCTCGTTGCGGTTTAAAAGATCTCCCTCGCCGTCGGAATCTGGGCA
GTCTAACATAGTTATGGGGGCGGAGTGATGGGCAGAATCCACCCACGCACGTCTCCGGACGGAACATACG
AGAGGCGTGTGCCTGTGGTGCCATAAGCGATGACTGTGAACCGTGTGAGGGGGTCCTCCTATTAGGTTAC
AACATTATGATACTACGAGCGGTCGGCCAAGTTGAGTTCCTGTACCAAAACCAAAAAAAAAAAAAAAAAA
AAAAAAAAAAAAAAGCTTGAATTCACTGGGCCGTCGTTTTACAACGTCGTGACTGGGAAAACCCTGGCGT
TACCCAACTTAATCGCCTTGCAGCACATCCCCCTTTCGCCAGCTGGCGTAATAGCGAAGAGGCCCGCACC
GATCGCCCTTCCCAACAGTTGCGCAGCCTGAATGGCGAATGGCGCCTGATGCGGTATTTTCTCCTTACGC
ATCTGTGCGGTATTTCACACCGCATATGGTGCACTCTCAGTACAATCTGCTCTGATGCCGCATAGTTAAG
CCAGCCCCGACACCCGCCAACACCCGCTGACGCGCCCTGACGGGCTTGTCTGCTCCCGGCATCCGCTTAC
AGACAAGCTGTGACCGTCTCCGGGAGCTGCATGTGTCAGAGGTTTTCACCGTCATCACCGAAACGCGCGA
GACGAAAGGGCCTCGTGATACGCCTATTTTTATAGGTTAATGTCATGATAATAATGGTTTCTTAGACGTC
AGGTGGCACTTTTCGGGGAAATGTGCGCGGAACCCCTATTTGTTTATTTTTCTAAATACATTCAAATATG
TATCCGCTCATGAGACAATAACCCTGATAAATGCTTCAATAATATTGAAAAAGGAAGAGTATGAGTATTC
AACATTTCCGTGTCGCCCTTATTCCCTTTTTTGCGGCATTTTGCCTTCCTGTTTTTGCTCACCCAGAAAC
GCTGGTGAAAGTAAAAGATGCTGAAGATCAGTTGGGTGCACGAGTGGGTTACATCGAACTGGATCTCAAC
AGCGGTAAGATCCTTGAGAGTTTTCGCCCCGAAGAACGTTTTCCAATGATGAGCACTTTTAAAGTTCTGC
TATGTGGCGCGGTATTATCCCGTATTGACGCCGGGCAAGAGCAACTCGGTCGCCGCATACACTATTCTCA
GAATGACTTGGTTGAGTACTCACCAGTCACAGAAAAGCATCTTACGGATGGCATGACAGTAAGAGAATTA
TGCAGTGCTGCCATAACCATGAGTGATAACACTGCGGCCAACTTACTTCTGACAACGATCGGAGGACCGA
AGGAGCTAACCGCTTTTTTGCACAACATGGGGGATCATGTAACTCGCCTTGATCGTTGGGAACCGGAGCT
GAATGAAGCCATACCAAACGACGAGCGTGACACCACGATGCCTGTAGCAATGGCAACAACGTTGCGCAAA
CTATTAACTGGCGAACTACTTACTCTAGCTTCCCGGCAACAATTAATAGACTGGATGGAGGCGGATAAAG
TTGCAGGACCACTTCTGCGCTCGGCCCTTCCGGCTGGCTGGTTTATTGCTGATAAATCTGGAGCCGGTGA
GCGTGGGTCTCGCGGTATCATTGCAGCACTGGGGCCAGATGGTAAGCCCT
